Addgene plasmid #89455: pTetON-DeAct-SpvB
Purpose: Tet/Dox-inducible expression of EGFP-SpvB (Salmonella SpvB 375-591) in mammalian cells
Depositing lab: Brad Zuchero. Depositing organization: Stanford University. Publication: DeActs: genetically encoded tools for perturbing the actin cytoskeleton in single cells. Harterink M, da Silva ME, Will L, Turan J, Ibrahim A, Lang AE, van Battum EY, Pasterkamp RJ, Kapitein LC, Kudryashov D, Barres BA, Hoogenraad CC, Zuchero JB. Nat Methods. 2017 Apr 10. doi: 10.1038/nmeth.4257. PubMed 28394337.
Backbone
  Vector backbone: pTRE3G-luciferase
  Backbone manufacturer: Clontech
  Backbone size w/o insert (bp): 3383
  Total vector size (bp): 4787
  Modifications to backbone: Removed luciferase, replaced with EGFP-SpvB(375-591)
  Vector type: Mammalian Expression
Growth in bacteria
  Bacterial resistance: Ampicillin, 100 μg/mL
  Growth temperature: 37°C
  Growth strain: DH5alpha
  Copy number: High Copy
Gene/Insert
  Gene/Insert name: DeAct-SpvB (alt name: Salmonella SpvB(375-591))
  Species: Salmonella enterica
  Insert size (bp): 648
  Mutation: Truncation spanning SpvB amino acids 375-591 (mono(ADP-ribosyl)transferase domain)
  GenBank ID: D14490.1
  Entrez Gene: spvB (a.k.a. pOU1113_03)
  Promoter: TRE3G
  Tag / fusion protein: EGFP (N terminal on insert)
  Cloning method: Ligation Independent Cloning
  Sequencing primers: 5′ gcagagctcgtttagtgaa; 3′ CATCAGTTCCATAGGTTG
Terms and licenses: Academic/Nonprofit Terms; Industry Terms: Not Available to Industry
Depositor comments: Uses Clontech 3rd generation Tet-responsive promoter; also requires Tet-On 3G transactivator protein
How to cite: pTetON-DeAct-SpvB was a gift from Brad Zuchero (Addgene plasmid # 89455 ; http://n2t.net/addgene:89455 ; RRID:Addgene_89455)
