[The description below was written by a language model from this plasmid's Addgene catalogue record and pLannotate feature annotations shown in this document.]
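Description:
pTetON-DeAct-SpvB is a 4,787 bp mammalian expression plasmid built on the Clontech pTRE3G-luciferase backbone, in which the luciferase gene was removed and replaced by an EGFP-SpvB fusion. It is propagated in E. coli as a high-copy plasmid through a ColE1/pUC-type origin and selected with ampicillin via the β-lactamase gene and its own promoter. The record shows no mammalian selection marker, so the plasmid appears suited to transient delivery or co-transfection.

The payload is driven by the TRE3G promoter, a third-generation tetracycline-responsive promoter that is essentially silent until bound by the Tet-On 3G transactivator in the presence of doxycycline. That transactivator is not encoded here and must be supplied separately. Downstream lies EGFP, joined through a short multiple-cloning-site remnant to a truncation of Salmonella enterica SpvB spanning amino acids 375–591, the mono(ADP-ribosyl)transferase domain. This domain ADP-ribosylates actin monomers, which blocks polymerization of G-actin into F-actin and leads to filament disassembly. The N-terminal EGFP tag marks the expressing cells. The transcript is processed using an SV40-derived 3′ region containing the small t antigen intron and the SV40 polyadenylation signal. The small t, large T, NLS and lacI annotations in this area are non-functional fragments of that cassette and backbone rather than expressed genes.

The construct is one of the "DeAct" tools, genetically encoded reagents for perturbing the actin cytoskeleton in single cells. Inducible control lets users time expression of an otherwise cytotoxic actin-disrupting activity and identify affected cells by green fluorescence.
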