Features (pLannotate 1.2.2; 13 found; start..end, strand, type, name):
      4..382     +  promoter       TRE3G promoter: 3rd-generation Tet-responsive promoter that can be activated by binding of Tet-On® 3G
    394..1110    +  CDS            EGFP: EGFP is a basic (constitutively fluorescent) green fluorescent protein published in 1996, derived from Aequorea victoria. It is reported to be a rapidly-maturing weak dimer with moderate acid sensitivity.
   1111..1146    +  misc_feature   MCS (fragment): multiple cloning site
   1156..1797    +  CDS            spvB (fragment): SPVB_SALDU - Also known as vsdC. Experimental evidence at protein level: Swiss-Prot protein existence level 1. Mono-ADP-ribosylates muscle and non-muscle actin. ADP- ribosylates Chinese hamster ovary and HeLa cell actin as well as rabbit muscle, porcine heart actin and non-muscle beta- and gamma-actin. ADP- ribosylation of actin prevents the polymerization of G actin to F actin, causing actin filament depolymerization, destruction of the cytoskeleton and cytotoxicity; this requires only the C-terminal 120 residues. Does not possess NAD(+)-glycohydrolase activity, unlike most mART enzymes. From
   1863..1937    +  CDS            small t antigen (fragment): SV40 (simian virus 40) small t antigen
   1939..2004    +  intron         small t intron: SV40 (simian virus 40) small t antigen intron
   2134..2154    +  CDS            SV40 NLS: nuclear localization signal of SV40 (simian virus 40) large T antigen
   2473..2556    +  CDS            large T antigen (fragment): large T antigen from SV40 (simian virus 40)
   2579..2700    +  polyA_signal   SV40 poly(A) signal: SV40 polyadenylation signal
   2719..2774    -  CDS            lacI (fragment): lac repressor; lacI; The lac repressor binds to the lac operator to inhibit transcription in E. coli. This inhibition can be relieved by adding lactose or isopropyl-β-D-thiogalactopyranoside (IPTG).
   2957..3545    -  rep_origin     ori: high-copy-number ColE1/pMB1/pBR322/pUC origin of replication
   3716..4576    -  CDS            AmpR: β-lactamase; bla; confers resistance to ampicillin, carbenicillin, and related antibiotics
   4577..4681    -  promoter       AmpR promoter: bla
>Addgene plasmid #89455 | pTetON-DeAct-SpvB | addgene full sequence | sequence record 176825 | Addgene NGS Result
CTCGAGTTTACTCCCTATCAGTGATAGAGAACGTATGAAGAGTTTACTCCCTATCAGTGATAGAGAACGT
ATGCAGACTTTACTCCCTATCAGTGATAGAGAACGTATAAGGAGTTTACTCCCTATCAGTGATAGAGAAC
GTATGACCAGTTTACTCCCTATCAGTGATAGAGAACGTATCTACAGTTTACTCCCTATCAGTGATAGAGA
ACGTATATCCAGTTTACTCCCTATCAGTGATAGAGAACGTATAAGCTTTAGGCGTGTACGGTGGGCGCCT
ATAAAAGCAGAGCTCGTTTAGTGAACCGTCAGATCGCCTGGAGCAATTCCACAACACTTTTGTCTTATAC
CAACTTTCCGTACCACTTCCTACCCTCGTAAAGTCGAGCCACCATGGTGAGCAAGGGCGAGGAGCTGTTC
ACCGGGGTGGTGCCCATCCTGGTCGAGCTGGACGGCGACGTAAACGGCCACAAGTTCAGCGTGTCCGGCG
AGGGCGAGGGCGATGCCACCTACGGCAAGCTGACCCTGAAGTTCATCTGCACCACCGGCAAGCTGCCCGT
GCCCTGGCCCACCCTCGTGACCACCCTGACCTACGGCGTGCAGTGCTTCAGCCGCTACCCCGACCACATG
AAGCAGCACGACTTCTTCAAGTCCGCCATGCCCGAAGGCTACGTCCAGGAGCGCACCATCTTCTTCAAGG
ACGACGGCAACTACAAGACCCGCGCCGAGGTGAAGTTCGAGGGCGACACCCTGGTGAACCGCATCGAGCT
GAAGGGCATCGACTTCAAGGAGGACGGCAACATCCTGGGGCACAAGCTGGAGTACAACTACAACAGCCAC
AACGTCTATATCATGGCCGACAAGCAGAAGAACGGCATCAAGGTGAACTTCAAGATCCGCCACAACATCG
AGGACGGCAGCGTGCAGCTCGCCGACCACTACCAGCAGAACACCCCCATCGGCGACGGCCCCGTGCTGCT
GCCCGACAACCACTACCTGAGCACCCAGTCCGCCCTGAGCAAAGACCCCAACGAGAAGCGCGATCACATG
GTCCTGCTGGAGTTCGTGACCGCCGCCGGGATCACTCTCGGCATGGACGAGCTGTACAAGTCCGGACTCA
GATCTCGAGCTCAAGCTTCGAATTCTATGGGAGGTAATTCATCTCGACCAAAATCAAAATGGGCGATTGT
AGAGGCATCAAAGCAGATTCAAGCTCTGAGGTACTATTCAGCTCAAGGGTACAGTGTGATTAATAAATAT
TTACGTGGGGATGATTATCCTGAAACACAGGCAAAAGAAACTCTGCTCTCCAGAGACTATCTTTCCACAA
ATGAACCCAGTGATGAGGAGTTTAAAAATGCCATGTCAGTTTATATAAATGATATTGCGGAGGGATTAAG
TTCACTTCCCGAAACAGATCACAGAGTCGTATACCGGGGCCTGAAGCTTGATAAGCCCGCATTATCGGAT
GTGCTGAAGGAATACACTACTATAGGTAATATAATAATAGATAAAGCTTTTATGAGTACATCGCCAGATA
AGGCATGGATAAATGACACTATTCTCAACATATACCTAGAAAAAGGACATAAAGGTAGAATACTCGGAGA
TGTTGCACATTTTAAGGGAGAGGCAGAGATGCTTTTCCCTCCAAATACTAAACTCAAAATCGAAAGCATT
GTAAATTGTGGATCCCAAGACTTTGCAAGCCAGCTTAGTAAGCTGAGATTAAGTGATGATGCAACTGCTG
ACACAAACAGGATAAAAAGAATAATAAACATGAGGGTACTCAACTCATGATAAGATCCAATGTAACTGTA
TTCAGCGATGACGAAATTCTTAGCTATTGTAATACTCTAGAGGATCTTTGTGAAGGAACCTTACTTCTGT
GGTGTGACATAATTGGACAAACTACCTACAGAGATTTAAAGCTCTAAGGTAAATATAAAATTTTTAAGTG
TATAATGTGTTAAACTACTGATTCTAATTGTTTGTGTATTTTAGATTCCAACCTATGGAACTGATGAATG
GGAGCAGTGGTGGAATGCCTTTAATGAGGAAAACCTGTTTTGCTCAGAAGAAATGCCATCTAGTGATGAT
GAGGCTACTGCTGACTCTCAACATTCTACTCCTCCAAAAAAGAAGAGAAAGGTAGAAGACCCCAAGGACT
TTCCTTCAGAATTGCTAAGTTTTTTGAGTCATGCTGTGTTTAGTAATAGAACTCTTGCTTGCTTTGCTAT
TTACACCACAAAGGAAAAAGCTGCACTGCTATACAAGAAAATTATGGAAAAATATTCTGTAACCTTTATA
AGTAGGCATAACAGTTATAATCATAACATACTGTTTTTTCTTACTCCACACAGGCATAGAGTGTCTGCTA
TTAATAACTATGCTCAAAAATTGTGTACCTTTAGCTTTTTAATTTGTAAAGGGGTTAATAAGGAATATTT
GATGTATAGTGCCTTGACTAGAGATCATAATCAGCCATACCACATTTGTAGAGGTTTTACTTGCTTTAAA
AAACCTCCCACACCTCCCCCTGAACCTGAAACATAAAATGAATGCAATTGTTGTTGTTAACTTGTTTATT
GCAGCTTATAATGGTTACAAATAAAGCAATAGCATCACAAATTTCACAAATAAAGCATTTTTTTCACTGC
ATTCTAGTTGTGGTTTGTCCAAACTCATCAATGTATCTTATCATGTCTGCGGCTCTAGAGCTGCATTAAT
GAATCGGCCAACGCGCGGGGAGAGGCGGTTTGCGTATTGGGCGCTCTTCCGCTTCCTCGCTCACTGACTC
GCTGCGCTCGGTCGTTCGGCTGCGGCGAGCGGTATCAGCTCACTCAAAGGCGGTAATACGGTTATCCACA
GAATCAGGGGATAACGCAGGAAAGAACATGTGAGCAAAAGGCCAGCAAAAGGCCAGGAACCGTAAAAAGG
CCGCGTTGCTGGCGTTTTTCCATAGGCTCCGCCCCCCTGACGAGCATCACAAAAATCGACGCTCAAGTCA
GAGGTGGCGAAACCCGACAGGACTATAAAGATACCAGGCGTTTCCCCCTGGAAGCTCCCTCGTGCGCTCT
CCTGTTCCGACCCTGCCGCTTACCGGATACCTGTCCGCCTTTCTCCCTTCGGGAAGCGTGGCGCTTTCTC
ATAGCTCACGCTGTAGGTATCTCAGTTCGGTGTAGGTCGTTCGCTCCAAGCTGGGCTGTGTGCACGAACC
CCCCGTTCAGCCCGACCGCTGCGCCTTATCCGGTAACTATCGTCTTGAGTCCAACCCGGTAAGACACGAC
TTATCGCCACTGGCAGCAGCCACTGGTAACAGGATTAGCAGAGCGAGGTATGTAGGCGGTGCTACAGAGT
TCTTGAAGTGGTGGCCTAACTACGGCTACACTAGAAGAACAGTATTTGGTATCTGCGCTCTGCTGAAGCC
AGTTACCTTCGGAAAAAGAGTTGGTAGCTCTTGATCCGGCAAACAAACCACCGCTGGTAGCGGTGGTTTT
TTTGTTTGCAAGCAGCAGATTACGCGCAGAAAAAAAGGATCTCAAGAAGATCCTTTGATCTTTTCTACGG
GGTCTGACGCTCAGTGGAACGAAAACTCACGTTAAGGGATTTTGGTCATGAGATTATCAAAAAGGATCTT
CACCTAGATCCTTTTAAATTAAAAATGAAGTTTTAAATCAATCTAAAGTATATATGAGTAAACTTGGTCT
GACAGTTACCAATGCTTAATCAGTGAGGCACCTATCTCAGCGATCTGTCTATTTCGTTCATCCATAGTTG
CCTGACTCCCCGTCGTGTAGATAACTACGATACGGGAGGGCTTACCATCTGGCCCCAGTGCTGCAATGAT
ACCGCGAGACCCACGCTCACCGGCTCCAGATTTATCAGCAATAAACCAGCCAGCCGGAAGGGCCGAGCGC
AGAAGTGGTCCTGCAACTTTATCCGCCTCCATCCAGTCTATTAATTGTTGCCGGGAAGCTAGAGTAAGTA
GTTCGCCAGTTAATAGTTTGCGCAACGTTGTTGCCATTGCTACAGGCATCGTGGTGTCACGCTCGTCGTT
TGGTATGGCTTCATTCAGCTCCGGTTCCCAACGATCAAGGCGAGTTACATGATCCCCCATGTTGTGCAAA
AAAGCGGTTAGCTCCTTCGGTCCTCCGATCGTTGTCAGAAGTAAGTTGGCCGCAGTGTTATCACTCATGG
TTATGGCAGCACTGCATAATTCTCTTACTGTCATGCCATCCGTAAGATGCTTTTCTGTGACTGGTGAGTA
CTCAACCAAGTCATTCTGAGAATAGTGTATGCGGCGACCGAGTTGCTCTTGCCCGGCGTCAATACGGGAT
AATACCGCGCCACATAGCAGAACTTTAAAAGTGCTCATCATTGGAAAACGTTCTTCGGGGCGAAAACTCT
CAAGGATCTTACCGCTGTTGAGATCCAGTTCGATGTAACCCACTCGTGCACCCAACTGATCTTCAGCATC
TTTTACTTTCACCAGCGTTTCTGGGTGAGCAAAAACAGGAAGGCAAAATGCCGCAAAAAAGGGAATAAGG
GCGACACGGAAATGTTGAATACTCATACTCTTCCTTTTTCAATATTATTGAAGCATTTATCAGGGTTATT
GTCTCATGAGCGGATACATATTTGAATGTATTTAGAAAAATAAACAAATAGGGGTTCCGCGCACATTTCC
CCGAAAAGTGCCACCTGACGTCTAAGAAACCATTATTATCATGACATTAACCTATAAAAATAGGCGTATC
ACGAGGCCCTTTCGTCTTCAAGAATTC
