>Addgene plasmid #89455 | pTetON-DeAct-SpvB | depositor partial sequence | sequence record 173302 | SpvB(375-591) region
GGAGGTAATTCATCTCGACCAAAATCAAAATGGGCGATTGTAGAGGCATCAAAGCAGATTCAAGCTCTGA
GGTACTATTCAGCTCAAGGGTACAGTGTGATTAATAAATATTTACGTGGGGATGATTATCCTGAAACACA
GGCAAAAGAAACTCTGCTCTCCAGAGACTATCTTTCCACAAATGAACCCAGTGATGAGGAGTTTAAAAAT
GCCATGTCAGTTTATATAAATGATATTGCGGAGGGATTAAGTTCACTTCCCGAAACAGATCACAGAGTCG
TATACCGGGGCCTGAAGCTTGATAAGCCCGCATTATCGGATGTGCTGAAGGAATACACTACTATAGGTAA
TATAATAATAGATAAAGCTTTTATGAGTACATCGCCAGATAAGGCATGGATAAATGACACTATTCTCAAC
ATATACCTAGAAAAAGGACATAAAGGTAGAATACTCGGAGATGTTGCACATTTTAAGGGAGAGGCAGAGA
TGCTTTTCCCTCCAAATACTAAACTCAAAATCGAAAGCATTGTAAATTGTGGATCCCAAGACTTTGCAAG
CCAGCTTAGTAAGCTGAGATTAAGTGATGATGCAACTGCTGACACAAACAGGATAAAAAGAATAATAAAC
ATGAGGGTACTCAACTCA
